>Addgene plasmid #192838 | pAAV-TREtight-mTagBFP2-N2cG | addgene full sequence | sequence record 378336 | Addgene NGS Result
CCTGCAGGCAGCTGCGCGCTCGCTCGCTCACTGAGGCCGCCCGGGCGTCGGGCGACCTTTGGTCGCCCGG
CCTCAGTGAGCGAGCGAGCGCGCAGAGAGGGAGTGGCCAACTCCATCACTAGGGGTTCCTACGCGTCTCG
AGTTTACTCCCTATCAGTGATAGAGAACGTATGTCGAGTTTACTCCCTATCAGTGATAGAGAACGATGTC
GAGTTTACTCCCTATCAGTGATAGAGAACGTATGTCGAGTTTACTCCCTATCAGTGATAGAGAACGTATG
TCGAGTTTACTCCCTATCAGTGATAGAGAACGTATGTCGAGTTTATCCCTATCAGTGATAGAGAACGTAT
GTCGAGTTTACTCCCTATCAGTGATAGAGAACGTATGTCGAGGTAGGCGTGTACGGTGGGAGGCCTATAT
AAGCAGAGCTCGTTTAGTGAACCGTCAGATCGCCTGGAGAATTCGCCGCCACCATGAGCGAGCTGATTAA
GGAGAACATGCACATGAAGCTGTACATGGAGGGCACCGTGGACAACCATCACTTCAAGTGCACATCCGAG
GGCGAAGGCAAGCCCTACGAGGGCACCCAGACCATGAGAATCAAGGTGGTCGAGGGCGGCCCTCTCCCCT
TCGCCTTCGACATCCTGGCTACTAGCTTCCTCTACGGCAGCAAGACCTTCATCAACCACACCCAGGGCAT
CCCCGACTTCTTCAAGCAGTCCTTCCCTGAGGGCTTCACATGGGAGAGAGTCACCACATACGAAGACGGG
GGCGTGCTGACCGCTACCCAGGACACCAGCCTCCAGGACGGCTGCCTCATCTACAACGTCAAGATCAGAG
GGGTGAACTTCACATCCAACGGCCCTGTGATGCAGAAGAAAACACTCGGCTGGGAGGCCTTCACCGAGAC
GCTGTACCCCGCTGACGGCGGCCTGGAAGGCAGAAACGACATGGCCCTGAAGCTCGTGGGCGGGAGCCAT
CTGATCGCAAACGCCAAGACCACATATAGATCCAAGAAACCCGCTAAGAACCTCAAGATGCCTGGCGTCT
ACTATGTGGACTACAGACTGGAAAGAATCAAGGAGGCCAACAACGAGACCTACGTCGAGCAGCACGAGGT
GGCAGTGGCCAGATACTGCGACCTCCCTAGCAAACTGGGGCACAAGCTTAATGGAAGCGGAGCTACTAAC
TTCAGCCTGCTGAAGCAGGCTGGAGACGTGGAGGAGAACCCTGGACCTATGGTTCCTCAGGTTCTTTTGT
TTGTACTCCTTCTGGGTTTTTCGTTGTGTTTCGGGAAGTTCCCCATTTACACGATACCAGACGAACTTGG
TCCCTGGAGCCCTATTGACATACACCATCTCAGCTGTCCAAATAACCTGGTTGTGGAGGATGAAGGATGT
ACCAACCTGTCCGAGTTCTCCTACATGGAACTCAAAGTGGGATACATCTCAGCCATCAAAGTGAACGGGT
TCACTTGCACAGGTGTTGTGACAGAGGCAGAGACCTACACCAACTTTGTTGGTTATGTCACAACCACATT
CAAGAGAAAGCATTTCCGCCCCACCCCAGACGCATGTAGAGCCGCGTATAACTGGAAGATGGCCGGTGAC
CCCAGATATGAAGAGTCCCTACACAATCCATACCCCGACTACCACTGGCTTCGAACTGTAAGAACCACCA
AAGAGTCCCTCATTATCATATCCCCAAGTGTGACAGATTTGGACCCATATGACAAATCCCTTCACTCAAG
GGTCTTCCCTGGCGGAAAGTGCTCAGGAATAACGGTGTCCTCTACCTACTGCTCAACTAACCATGATTAC
ACCATTTGGATGCCCGAGAATCCGAGACCAAGGACACCTTGTGACATTTTTACCAATAGCAGAGGGAAGA
GAGCATCCAACGGGAACAAGACTTGCGGCTTTGTGGATGAAAGAGGCCTGTATAAGTCTCTAAAAGGAGC
ATGCAGGCTCAAGTTATGTGGAGTTCTTGGACTTAGACTTATGGATGGAACATGGGTCGCGATGCAAACA
TCAGATGAGACCAAATGGTGCCCTCCAGATCAGTTGGTGAATTTGCACGACTTTCGCTCAGACGAGATTG
AGCATCTCGTTGTGGAGGAGTTAGTCAAGAAAAGAGAGGAATGTCTGGACGCATTAGAGTCCATCATGAC
CACCAAGTCAGTAAGTTTCAGACGTCTCAGTCACCTGAGAAAACTTGTCCCAGGGTTTGGAAAAGCATAT
ACCATATTCAACAAAACCTTGATGGAGGCTGATGCTCACTACAAGTCAGTCCGGACCTGGAATGAGATCA
TCCCCTCAAAAGGGTGTTTGAAAGTTGGAGGAAGGTGCCATCCTCATGTGAACGGGGTGTTTTTCAATGG
TATAATATTAGGGCCTGACGACCATGTCCTAATCCCAGAGATGCAATCATCCCTCCTCCAGCAACATATG
GAGTTGTTGGAATCTTCAGTTATCCCCCTGATGCACCCCCTGGCAGACCCTTCTACAGTTTTCAAAGAAG
GTGATGAGGCTGAGGATTTTGTTGAAGTTCACCTCCCCGATGTGTACAAACAGATCTCAGGGGTTGACCT
GGGTCTCCCGAACTGGGGAAAGTATGTATTGATGACTGCAGGGGCCATGATTGGCCTGGTGTTGATATTT
TCCCTAATGACATGGTGCAGAAGAGCCAATCGACCAGAATCGAAACAACGCAGTTTTGGAGGGACAGGGG
GGAATGTGTCAGTCACTTCCCAAAGCGGAAAAGTCATACCTTCATGGGAATCATATAAGAGTGGAGGTGA
GATCAGACTGTGAGCTAGCAATCAACCTCTGGATTACAAAATTTGTGAAAGATTGACTGGTATTCTTAAC
TATGTTGCTCCTTTTACGCTATGTGGATACGCTGCTTTAATGCCTTTGTATCATGCTATTGCTTCCCGTA
TGGCTTTCATTTTCTCCTCCTTGTATAAATCCTGGTTGCTGTCTCTTTATGAGGAGTTGTGGCCCGTTGT
CAGGCAACGTGGCGTGGTGTGCACTGTGTTTGCTGACGCAACCCCCACTGGTTGGGGCATTGCCACCACC
TGTCAGCTCCTTTCCGGGACTTTCGCTTTCCCCCTCCCTATTGCCACGGCGGAACTCATCGCCGCCTGCC
TTGCCCGCTGCTGGACAGGGGCTCGGCTGTTGGGCACTGACAATTCCGTGGTGTTGTCGGGGAAGCTGAC
GTCCTTTCCATGGCTGCTCGCCTGTGTTGCCACCTGGATTCTGCGCGGGACGTCCTTCTGCTACGTCCCT
TCGGCCCTCAATCCAGCGGACCTTCCTTCCCGCGGCCTGCTGCCGGCTCTGCGGCCTCTTCCGCGTCTTC
GCCTTCGCCCTCAGACGAGTCGGATCTCCCTTTGGGCCGCCTCCCCGCCTGGATCCTGTGCCTTCTAGTT
GCCAGCCATCTGTTGTTTGCCCCTCCCCCGTGCCTTCCTTGACCCTGGAAGGTGCCACTCCCACTGTCCT
TTCCTAATAAAATGAGGAAATTGCATCGCATTGTCTGAGTAGGTGTCATTCTATTCTGGGGGGTGGGGTG
GGGCAGGACAGCAAGGGGGAGGATTGGGAAGACAATAGCAGGCATGCTGGGGATGCGGTGGGCTCTATGG
CAGGAACCCCTAGTGATGGAGTTGGCCACTCCCTCTCTGCGCGCTCGCTCGCTCACTGAGGCCGGGCGAC
CAAAGGTCGCCCGACGCCCGGGCTTTGCCCGGGCGGCCTCAGTGAGCGAGCGAGCGCGCAGCTGCCTGCA
GGGGCGCCTGATGCGGTATTTTCTCCTTACGCATCTGTGCGGTATTTCACACCGCATA
[95 nt withheld, positions 3839-3933]
T
[46 nt withheld, positions 3935-3980]
C
[141 nt withheld, positions 3982-4122]
CCTTTGACGTTGGAGTCCACGTTCTTT
[37 nt withheld, positions 4150-4186]
ACTCTATCTCGGGCTATTCTTTTGATTTATAAGGGATTTTGCCGATTTCGGTCTATTGGTTAAAAAATGA
GCTGATTTAACAAAAATTTAACGCGAATTTTAACAAAATATTAACGTTTACAATTTTATGGTGCACTCTC
AGTACAATCTGCTCTGATGCCGCATAGTTAAGCCAGCCCCGACACCCGCCAACACCCGCTGACGCGCCCT
GACGGGCTTGTCTGCTCCCGGCATCCGCTTACAGACAAGCTGTGACCGTCTCCGGGAGCTGCATGTGTCA
GAGGTTTTCACCGTCATCACCGAAACGCGCGAGACGAAAGGGCCTCGTGATACGCCTATTTTTATAGGTT
AATGTCATGATAATAATGGTTTCTTAGACGTCAGGTGGCACTTTTCGGGGAAATGTGCGCGGAACCCCTA
TTTGTTTATTTTTCTAAATACATTCAAATATGTATCCGCTCATGAGACAATAACCCTGATAAATGCTTCA
ATAATATTGAAAAAGGAAGAGTATGAGTATTCAACATTTCCGTGTCGCCCTTATTCCCTTTTTTGCGGCA
TTTTGCCTTCCTGTTTTTGCTCACCCAGAAACGCTGGTGAAAGTAAAAGATGCTGAAGATCAGTTGGGTG
CACGAGTGGGTTACATCGAACTGGATCTCAACAGCGGTAAGATCCTTGAGAGTTTTCGCCCCGAAGAACG
TTTTCCAATGATGAGCACTTTTAAAGTTCTGCTATGTGGCGCGGTATTATCCCGTATTGACGCCGGGCAA
GAGCAACTCGGTCGCCGCATACACTATTCTCAGAATGACTTGGTTGAGTACTCACCAGTCACAGAAAAGC
ATCTTACGGATGGCATGACAGTAAGAGAATTATGCAGTGCTGCCATAACCATGAGTGATAACACTGCGGC
CAACTTACTTCTGACAACGATCGGAGGACCGAAGGAGCTAACCGCTTTTTTGCACAACATGGGGGATCAT
GTAACTCGCCTTGATCGTTGGGAACCGGAGCTGAATGAAGCCATACCAAACGACGAGCGTGACACCACGA
TGCCTGTAGCAATGGCAACAACGTTGCGCAAACTATTAACTGGCGAACTACTTACTCTAGCTTCCCGGCA
ACAATTAATAGACTGGATGGAGGCGGATAAAGTTGCAGGACCACTTCTGCGCTCGGCCCTTCCGGCTGGC
TGGTTTATTGCTGATAAATCTGGAGCCGGTGAGCGTGGGTCTCGCGGTATCATTGCAGCACTGGGGCCAG
ATGGTAAGCCCTCCCGTATCGTAGTTATCTACACGACGGGGAGTCAGGCAACTATGGATGAACGAAATAG
ACAGATCGCTGAGATAGGTGCCTCACTGATTAAGCATTGGTAACTGTCAGACCAAGTTTACTCATATATA
CTTTAGATTGATTTAAAACTTCATTTTTAATTTAAAAGGATCTAGGTGAAGATCCTTTTTGATAATCTCA
TGACCAAAATCCCTTAACGTGAGTTTTCGTTCCACTGAGCGTCAGACCCCGTAGAAAAGATCAAAGGATC
TTCTTGAGATCCTTTTTTTCTGCGCGTAATCTGCTGCTTGCAAACAAAAAAACCACCGCTACCAGCGGTG
GTTTGTTTGCCGGATCAAGAGCTACCAACTCTTTTTCCGAAGGTAACTGGCTTCAGCAGAGCGCAGATAC
CAAATACTGTTCTTCTAGTGTAGCCGTAGTTAGGCCACCACTTCAAGAACTCTGTAGCACCGCCTACATA
CCTCGCTCTGCTAATCCTGTTACCAGTGGCTGCTGCCAGTGGCGATAAGTCGTGTCTTACCGGGTTGGAC
TCAAGACGATAGTTACCGGATAAGGCGCAGCGGTCGGGCTGAACGGGGGGTTCGTGCACACAGCCCAGCT
TGGAGCGAACGACCTACACCGAACTGAGATACCTACAGCGTGAGCTATGAGAAAGCGCCACGCTTCCCGA
AGGGAGAAAGGCGGACAGGTATCCGGTAAGCGGCAGGGTCGGAACAGGAGAGCGCACGAGGGAGCTTCCA
GGGGGAAACGCCTGGTATCTTTATAGTCCTGTCGGGTTTCGCCACCTCTGACTTGAGCGTCGATTTTTGT
GATGCTCGTCAGGGGGGCGGAGCCTATGGAAAAACGCCAGCAACGCGGCCTTTTTACGGTTCCTGGCCTT
TTGCTGGCCTTTTGCTCACATGT
Features (pLannotate 1.2.2; 15 found; start..end, strand, type, name):
     12..39      +  repeat_region  AAV2 ITR (fragment): inverted terminal repeat of adeno-associated virus serotype 2 inverted
     68..95      +  repeat_region  AAV2 ITR (fragment): inverted terminal repeat of adeno-associated virus serotype 2 inverted
    140..454     +  promoter       tight TRE promoter: Tet-responsive promoter PTight, consisting of seven tet operator sequences followed by the minimal CMV promoter
    474..1172    +  CDS            TagBFP: TagBFP is a basic (constitutively fluorescent) blue fluorescent protein published in 2008, derived from Entacmaea quadricolor. It is reported to be a very rapidly-maturing monomer with very low acid sensitivity.
   1239..2810    +  CDS            G: GLYCO_RABVR - Experimental evidence at protein level: Swiss-Prot protein existence level 1. Attaches the virus to host cellular receptor, inducing endocytosis of the virion. In the endosome, the acidic pH induces conformational changes in the glycoprotein trimer, which trigger fusion between virus and cell membrane. There is convincing in vitro evidence that the muscular form of the nicotinic acetylcholine receptor (nAChR), the neuronal cell adhesion molecule (NCAM), and the p75 neurotrophin receptor (p75NTR) bind glycoprotein and thereby facilitate rabies virus entry into cells (By similarity
   2820..3408    +  misc_feature   WPRE: woodchuck hepatitis virus posttranscriptional regulatory element
   3416..3640    +  polyA_signal   bGH poly(A) signal: bovine growth hormone polyadenylation signal
   3642..3782    +  repeat_region  AAV2 ITR: inverted terminal repeat of adeno-associated virus serotype 2 inverted
   3787..3838    -  misc_feature   bom (fragment): basis of mobility region from pBR322
   3857..4312    +  rep_origin     f1 ori (sequence partly withheld): f1 bacteriophage origin of replication; arrow indicates direction of (+) strand synthesis
   4313..4362    -  misc_feature   bom (fragment): basis of mobility region from pBR322
   4464..4499    -  CDS            rop (fragment): Rop protein, which maintains plasmids at low copy number; rop
   4594..4698    +  promoter       AmpR promoter: bla
   4699..5559    +  CDS            AmpR: β-lactamase; bla; confers resistance to ampicillin, carbenicillin, and related antibiotics
   5730..6318    +  rep_origin     ori: high-copy-number ColE1/pMB1/pBR322/pUC origin of replication
