[The description below was written by a language model from this plasmid's Addgene catalogue record and pLannotate feature annotations shown in this document.]
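Description:
pAAV-TREtight-mTagBFP2-N2cG is an AAV transfer plasmid of 6,379 bp built on the Stratagene pAAV backbone. It is used to produce a helper virus for monosynaptic tracing with rabies virus of the CVS-N2c strain. It is propagated in bacteria as a high-copy plasmid through a ColE1/pUC-type origin and selected with ampicillin via the bla gene. An f1 phage origin is also present, and small bom and rop fragments remain from the pBR322 lineage. The recorded growth strain is a recombination-deficient one, which suits a plasmid carrying repeat-rich AAV2 inverted terminal repeats. The annotation detects the 3′ ITR in full but only short fragments of the 5′ ITR.

Between the ITRs, a tight Tet-responsive promoter (seven tet operators upstream of a minimal CMV promoter) drives a roughly 2.3 kb synthetic insert. This insert encodes the blue fluorescent protein mTagBFP2 followed by the CVS-N2c rabies glycoprotein (N2cG). A short gap separates the two coding regions, but the record does not state what linker or co-expression element joins them. WPRE and a bovine growth hormone polyadenylation signal follow, enhancing transcript expression and providing 3′ end processing.

Because TREtight is essentially silent without a tetracycline transactivator, the cassette depends on tTA. The tTA comes from the partner construct pAAV-syn-FLEX-splitTVA-EGFP-tTA, with which this virus is co-injected. In that two-helper scheme, cells expressing tTA switch on the glycoprotein, which complements G-deleted rabies virus so it can spread to presynaptic neurons, and mTagBFP2 marks the expressing cells. The depositor specifies AAV1 made from this plasmid as the replacement for the SAD B19 glycoprotein helper when N2c-strain ΔG rabies virus is used.
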