Addgene plasmid #192838: pAAV-TREtight-mTagBFP2-N2cG
Purpose: plasmid for making helper virus for monosynaptic tracing using CVS-N2c rabies virus; to be coinjected with pAAV-syn-FLEX-splitTVA-EGFP-tTA
Depositing lab: Ian Wickersham. Depositing organization: Massachusetts Institute of Technology.
Backbone
  Vector backbone: pAAV
  Backbone manufacturer: Stratagene
  Backbone size w/o insert (bp): 4650
  Total vector size (bp): 6379
  Vector type: Mammalian Expression, AAV
Growth in bacteria
  Bacterial resistance: Ampicillin, 100 μg/mL
  Growth temperature: 37°C
  Growth strain: NEB Stable
  Copy number: High Copy
Gene/Insert
  Gene/Insert name: mTagBFP2 and rabies virus CVS-N2c strain glycoprotein genes (N2cG)
  Species: Synthetic
  Insert size (bp): 2340
  Promoter: TREtight
  Cloning method: Gibson Cloning
  Sequencing primers: 5′ unknown; 3′ unknown
Terms and licenses: Academic/Nonprofit Terms; Industry Terms: Not Available to Industry
Depositor comments: When using ∆G rabies virus of the CVS-N2c strain, rather than the SAD B19 strain, AAV1 made using this plasmid should be used instead of 100799-AAV1, as part of the two-helper-virus combination described (for SAD B19) in PMID 28847002, 31408693, and 32116642. The virus should be diluted to the same concentration as described for 100799-AAV1 and otherwise used as recommended in those publications.
How to cite: pAAV-TREtight-mTagBFP2-N2cG was a gift from Ian Wickersham (Addgene plasmid # 192838 ; http://n2t.net/addgene:192838 ; RRID:Addgene_192838)
